>Addgene plasmid #165495 | SnFR-gamma2 | addgene full sequence | sequence record 327723 | Addgene NGS Result
GACATTGATTATTGACTAGTTATTAATAGTAATCAATTACGGGGTCATTAGTTCATAGCCCATATATGGA
GTTCCGCGTTACATAACTTACGGTAAATGGCCCGCCTGGCTGACCGCCCAACGACCCCCGCCCATTGACG
TCAATAATGACGTATGTTCCCATAGTAACGCCAATAGGGACTTTCCATTGACGTCAATGGGTGGAGTATT
TACGGTAAACTGCCCACTTGGCAGTACATCAAGTGTATCATATGCCAAGTACGCCCCCTATTGACGTCAA
TGACGGTAAATGGCCCGCCTGGCATTATGCCCAGTACATGACCTTATGGGACTTTCCTACTTGGCAGTAC
ATCTACGTATTAGTCATCGCTATTACCATGGTGATGCGGTTTTGGCAGTACATCAATGGGCGTGGATAGC
GGTTTGACTCACGGGGATTTCCAAGTCTCCACCCCATTGACGTCAATGGGAGTTTGTTTTGGCACCAAAA
TCAACGGGACTTTCCAAAATGTCGTAACAACTCCGCCCCATTGACGCAAATGGGCGGTAGGCGTGTACGG
TGGGAGGTCTATATAAGCAGAGCTCTCTGGCTAACTAGAGAACCCACTGCTTACTGGCTTATCGAAATTA
ATACGACTCACTATAGGGAGACCCAAGCTGGCTAGCGTTTAAACTTAAGCTTGGTACCGAACTCGGATCC
ACTAGTAACGGCCGCCAGTGTGCTGGAATTCGGCTTGGGGATATCCACCATGGAGACAGACACACTCCTG
CTATGGGTACTGCTGCTCTGGGTTCCAGGTTCCACTGGTGACAGATCTGCCGCAGGCAGCACGCTGGACA
AAATCGCCAAAAACGGTGTGATTGTCGTCGGTCACCGTGAATCTTCAGTGCCTTTCTCTTATTACGACAA
TCAGCAAAAAGTGGTGGGTTACTCGCAGGATTACTCCAACGCCATTGTTGAAGCAGTGAAAAAGAAACTC
AACAAACCGGACTTGCAGGTAAAACTGATTCCGATTACCTCACAAAACCGTATTCCACTGCTGCAAAACG
GCACTTTCGATTTTGAATGTGGTTCTACCACCAACAACGTCGAACGCCAAAAACAGGCGGCTTTCTCTGA
CACTATTTTCGTGGTCGGTACGCGCCTGTTGACCAAAAAGGGTGGCGATATCAAAGATTTTGCCAACCTG
AAAGACAAAGCCGTAGTCGTCACTTCCGGCACTACCTCTGAAGTTTTGCTCAACAAACTGAATGAAGAGC
AAAAAATGAATATGCGCATCATCAGCGCCAAAGATCACGGTGACTCTTTCCGCACCCTGGAAAGCGGTCG
TGCCGTTGCCTTTATGATGGATGACGTGCTGCTGGCCGGTGAACGTGCGAAAGCGAAGAAACCAGACAAC
TGGGAAATCGTCGGCAAGCCGCAGTCTCAGGAGGCCTACGGTTGTATGTTGCGTAAAGATGATCCGCAGT
TCAAAAAGCTGATGGATGACACCATCGCTCAGGTGCAGACCTCCGGTGAAGCGGAAAAATGGTTTGATAA
GTGGTTCAAAAATCCAATTCTGGTGAGCCACAACGTCTATATCATGGCCGACAAGCAGAGGAACGGCATC
AAGGCGAACTTCAAGATCCGCCACAACATCGAGGACGGCGGCGTGCAGCTCGCCTACCACTACCAGCAGA
ACACCCCCATCGGCGACGGCCCCGTGCTGCTGCCCGACAACCACTACCTGAGCACCCAGTCCAAACTTTC
GAAAGACCCCAACGAGAAGCGCGATCACATGGTCCTGCTGGAGTTCGTGACCGCCGCCGGGATCACTCTC
GGCATGGACGAGCTGTACAAGGGCGGTACCGGAGGGAGCATGGTGAGCAAGGGCGAGGAGCTGTTCACCG
GGGTGGTGCCCATCCTGGTCGAGCTGGACGGCGACGTAAACGGCCACAAGTTCAGCGTGTCCGGCGAGGG
TGAGGGCGATGCCACCTACGGCAAGCTGACCCTGAAGTTCATCTGCACCACCGGCAAGCTGCCCGTGCCC
TGGCCCACCCTCGTGACCACCCTGACCTACGGCGTGCAGTGCTTCAGCCGCTACCCCGACCACATGAAGC
AGCACGACTTCTTCAAGTCCGCCATGCCCGAAGGCTACATCCAGGAGCGCACCATCTTCTTCAAGGACGA
CGGCAACTACAAGACCCGCGCCGAGGTGAAGTTCGAGGGCGACACCCTGGTGAACCGCATCGAGCTGAAG
GGCATCGACTTCAAGGAGGACGGCAACATCCTGGGGCATAAGCTGGAGTACAACTTTAACAACCCCCTGA
ACATGAATTTCGAACTGTCAGACGAAATGAAAGCACTGTTCAAAGAACCGAATGACAAGGCACTGAAAGG
TGGGCGCGCCCGGGCAGATGTGTATAAGAGACAGGAAAAGAAAAAAGCAGGACTGTTTGAACAAATCACG
AAGACTCATGGGACGATCATTGGTGTCACATCAGGGATCGTCCTGGTCCTTCTCATTATTTCTATTTTAG
TACAAGTGAAACAGCCCCGGAAAAAGGTCATGGCTTGCAAAACTGCATTTAATAAAACTGGGTTCCAGGA
AGTATTTGATCCTCCTCATTATGAACTATTTTCACTAAGAGAGAAAGAGATTTCTGCAGACGCCGGGTCC
GGGCTGTTTGATCGAGGTGTTCAAATGCTTTTAACCACCGTTGGTGCTTTCGCTGCCTTCAGCTTGATGA
CCATCGCTGTGGGAACCGACTATTGGCTGTACTCCAGAGGGGTTTGCAAGACCAAAAGTGTCAGTGAGAA
TGAAACCAGCAAGAAGAACGAGGAAGTTATGACCCATTCCGGATTATGGAGAACCTGCTGCCTCGAAGGG
AACTTCAAAGGTCTGTGCAAGCAAATCGACCACTTTCCGGAAGACGCGGACTACGAAGCTGACACCGCAG
AGTATTTCCTCCGGGCCGTGAGGGCCTCGAGTATCTTCCCGATCCTGAGTGTGATCCTGCTTTTCATGGG
TGGCCTCTGCATCGCGGCGAGCGAGTTCTACAAGACACGCCACAACATCATCCTGAGTGCTGGCATCTTC
TTCGTGTCTGCAGGTCTTAGTAATATCATCGGGATCATCGTGTATATATCAGCCAATGCTGGAGACCCCT
CCAAGAGTGACTCCAAAAAGAACAGCTACTCCTACGGCTGGTCCTTCTACTTCGGGGCCCTGTCCTTCAT
CATCGCCGAGATGGTCGGGGTGCTGGCCGTGCACATGTTTATCGACCGCCACAAACAGCTGCGGGCCACG
GCCCGCGCCACCGACTACCTCCAGGCCTCCGCCATCACCCGCATCCCCAGCTACCGCTACCGCTACCAGC
GCCGCAGCCGCTCCAGCTCGCGCTCCACCGAGCCCTCTCACTCCAGAGACGCCTCGCCCGTGGGCGTGAA
GGGCTTCAACACCCTGCCGTCCACGGAGATCTCCATGTACACCCTCAGTAGGGACCCCCTGAAGGCTGCC
ACCACGCCCACCGCCACCTACAACTCGGACAGGGATAACAGCTTTCTCCAGGTCCACAACTGTATCCAGA
AGGACAGCAAGGACTCTCTCCACGCCAACACAGCCAACCGCCGGACCACGCCCGTATGAGAATTCTGCAG
ATATCCAGCACAGTGGCGGCCGCTCGAGTCTAGAGGGCCCGTTTAAACCCGCTGATCAGCCTCGACTGTG
CCTTCTAGTTGCCAGCCATCTGTTGTTTGCCCCTCCCCCGTGCCTTCCTTGACCCTGGAAGGTGCCACTC
CCACTGTCCTTTCCTAATAAAATGAGGAAATTGCATCGCATTGTCTGAGTAGGTGTCATTCTATTCTGGG
GGGTGGGGTGGGGCAGGACAGCAAGGGGGAGGATTGGGAAGACAATAGCAGGCATGCTGGGGATGCGGTG
GGCTCTATGGCTTCTGAGGCGGAAAGAACCAGCTGGGGCTCTAGGGGGTATCCCC
[124 nt withheld, positions 3976-4099]
C
[91 nt withheld, positions 4101-4191]
A
[49 nt withheld, positions 4193-4241]
CCTTTGACGTTGGAGTCCACGTTCTTT
[37 nt withheld, positions 4269-4305]
ACCCTATCTCGGTCTATTCTTTTGATTTATAAGGGATTTTGCCGATTTCGGCCTATTGGTTAAAAAATGA
GCTGATTTAACAAAAATTTAACGCGAATTAATTCTGTGGAATGTGTGTCAGTTAGGGTGTGGAAAGTCCC
CAGGCTCCCCAGCAGGCAGAAGTATGCAAAGCATGCATCTCAATTAGTCAGCAACCAGGTGTGGAAAGTC
CCCAGGCTCCCCAGCAGGCAGAAGTATGCAAAGCATGCATCTCAATTAGTCAGCAACCATAGTCCCGCCC
CTAACTCCGCCCATCCCGCCCCTAACTCCGCCCAGTTCCGCCCATTCTCCGCCCCATGGCTGACTAATTT
TTTTTATTTATGCAGAGGCCGAGGCCGCCTCTGCCTCTGAGCTATTCCAGAAGTAGTGAGGAGGCTTTTT
TGGAGGCCTAGGCTTTTGCAAAAAGCTCCCGGGAGCTTGTATATCCATTTTCGGATCTGATCAAGAGACA
GGATGAGGATCGTTTCGCATGATTGAACAAGATGGATTGCACGCAGGTTCTCCGGCCGCTTGGGTGGAGA
GGCTATTCGGCTATGACTGGGCACAACAGACAATCGGCTGCTCTGATGCCGCCGTGTTCCGGCTGTCAGC
GCAGGGGCGCCCGGTTCTTTTTGTCAAGACCGACCTGTCCGGTGCCCTGAATGAACTGCAGGACGAGGCA
GCGCGGCTATCGTGGCTGGCCACGACGGGCGTTCCTTGCGCAGCTGTGCTCGACGTTGTCACTGAAGCGG
GAAGGGACTGGCTGCTATTGGGCGAAGTGCCGGGGCAGGATCTCCTGTCATCTCACCTTGCTCCTGCCGA
GAAAGTATCCATCATGGCTGATGCAATGCGGCGGCTGCATACGCTTGATCCGGCTACCTGCCCATTCGAC
CACCAAGCGAAACATCGCATCGAGCGAGCACGTACTCGGATGGAAGCCGGTCTTGTCGATCAGGATGATC
TGGACGAAGAGCATCAGGGGCTCGCGCCAGCCGAACTGTTCGCCAGGCTCAAGGCGCGCATGCCCGACGG
CGAGGATCTCGTCGTGACCCATGGCGATGCCTGCTTGCCGAATATCATGGTGGAAAATGGCCGCTTTTCT
GGATTCATCGACTGTGGCCGGCTGGGTGTGGCGGACCGCTATCAGGACATAGCGTTGGCTACCCGTGATA
TTGCTGAAGAGCTTGGCGGCGAATGGGCTGACCGCTTCCTCGTGCTTTACGGTATCGCCGCTCCCGATTC
GCAGCGCATCGCCTTCTATCGCCTTCTTGACGAGTTCTTCTGAGCGGGACTCTGGGGTTCGAAATGACCG
ACCAAGCGACGCCCAACCTGCCATCACGAGATTTCGATTCCACCGCCGCCTTCTATGAAAGGTTGGGCTT
CGGAATCGTTTTCCGGGACGCCGGCTGGATGATCCTCCAGCGCGGGGATCTCATGCTGGAGTTCTTCGCC
CACCCCAACTTGTTTATTGCAGCTTATAATGGTTACAAATAAAGCAATAGCATCACAAATTTCACAAATA
AAGCATTTTTTTCACTGCATTCTAGTTGTGGTTTGTCCAAACTCATCAATGTATCTTATCATGTCTGTAT
ACCGTCGACCTCTAGCTAGAGCTTGGCGTAATCATGGTCATAGCTGTTTCCTGTGTGAAATTGTTATCCG
CTCACAATTCCACACAACATACGAGCCGGAAGCATAAAGTGTAAAGCCTGGGGTGCCTAATGAGTGAGCT
AACTCACATTAATTGCGTTGCGCTCACTGCCCGCTTTCCAGTCGGGAAACCTGTCGTGCCAGCTGCATTA
ATGAATCGGCCAACGCGCGGGGAGAGGCGGTTTGCGTATTGGGCGCTCTTCCGCTTCCTCGCTCACTGAC
TCGCTGCGCTCGGTCGTTCGGCTGCGGCGAGCGGTATCAGCTCACTCAAAGGCGGTAATACGGTTATCCA
CAGAATCAGGGGATAACGCAGGAAAGAACATGTGAGCAAAAGGCCAGCAAAAGGCCAGGAACCGTAAAAA
GGCCGCGTTGCTGGCGTTTTTCCATAGGCTCCGCCCCCCTGACGAGCATCACAAAAATCGACGCTCAAGT
CAGAGGTGGCGAAACCCGACAGGACTATAAAGATACCAGGCGTTTCCCCCTGGAAGCTCCCTCGTGCGCT
CTCCTGTTCCGACCCTGCCGCTTACCGGATACCTGTCCGCCTTTCTCCCTTCGGGAAGCGTGGCGCTTTC
TCATAGCTCACGCTGTAGGTATCTCAGTTCGGTGTAGGTCGTTCGCTCCAAGCTGGGCTGTGTGCACGAA
CCCCCCGTTCAGCCCGACCGCTGCGCCTTATCCGGTAACTATCGTCTTGAGTCCAACCCGGTAAGACACG
ACTTATCGCCACTGGCAGCAGCCACTGGTAACAGGATTAGCAGAGCGAGGTATGTAGGCGGTGCTACAGA
GTTCTTGAAGTGGTGGCCTAACTACGGCTACACTAGAAGAACAGTATTTGGTATCTGCGCTCTGCTGAAG
CCAGTTACCTTCGGAAAAAGAGTTGGTAGCTCTTGATCCGGCAAACAAACCACCGCTGGTAGCGGTGGTT
TTTTTGTTTGCAAGCAGCAGATTACGCGCAGAAAAAAAGGATCTCAAGAAGATCCTTTGATCTTTTCTAC
GGGGTCTGACGCTCAGTGGAACGAAAACTCACGTTAAGGGATTTTGGTCATGAGATTATCAAAAAGGATC
TTCACCTAGATCCTTTTAAATTAAAAATGAAGTTTTAAATCAATCTAAAGTATATATGAGTAAACTTGGT
CTGACAGTTACCAATGCTTAATCAGTGAGGCACCTATCTCAGCGATCTGTCTATTTCGTTCATCCATAGT
TGCCTGACTCCCCGTCGTGTAGATAACTACGATACGGGAGGGCTTACCATCTGGCCCCAGTGCTGCAATG
ATACCGCGAGACCCACGCTCACCGGCTCCAGATTTATCAGCAATAAACCAGCCAGCCGGAAGGGCCGAGC
GCAGAAGTGGTCCTGCAACTTTATCCGCCTCCATCCAGTCTATTAATTGTTGCCGGGAAGCTAGAGTAAG
TAGTTCGCCAGTTAATAGTTTGCGCAACGTTGTTGCCATTGCTACAGGCATCGTGGTGTCACGCTCGTCG
TTTGGTATGGCTTCATTCAGCTCCGGTTCCCAACGATCAAGGCGAGTTACATGATCCCCCATGTTGTGCA
AAAAAGCGGTTAGCTCCTTCGGTCCTCCGATCGTTGTCAGAAGTAAGTTGGCCGCAGTGTTATCACTCAT
GGTTATGGCAGCACTGCATAATTCTCTTACTGTCATGCCATCCGTAAGATGCTTTTCTGTGACTGGTGAG
TACTCAACCAAGTCATTCTGAGAATAGTGTATGCGGCGACCGAGTTGCTCTTGCCCGGCGTCAATACGGG
ATAATACCGCGCCACATAGCAGAACTTTAAAAGTGCTCATCATTGGAAAACGTTCTTCGGGGCGAAAACT
CTCAAGGATCTTACCGCTGTTGAGATCCAGTTCGATGTAACCCACTCGTGCACCCAACTGATCTTCAGCA
TCTTTTACTTTCACCAGCGTTTCTGGGTGAGCAAAAACAGGAAGGCAAAATGCCGCAAAAAAGGGAATAA
GGGCGACACGGAAATGTTGAATACTCATACTCTTCCTTTTTCAATATTATTGAAGCATTTATCAGGGTTA
TTGTCTCATGAGCGGATACATATTTGAATGTATTTAGAAAAATAAACAAATAGGGGTTCCGCGCACATTT
CCCCGAAAAGTGCCACCTGACGTCGACGGATCGGGAGATCTCCCGATCCCCTATGGTGCACTCTCAGTAC
AATCTGCTCTGATGCCGCATAGTTAAGCCAGTATCTGCTCCCTGCTTGTGTGTTGGAGGTCGCTGAGTAG
TGCGCGAGCAAAATTTAAGCTACAACAAGGCAAGGCTTGACCGACAATTGCATGAAGAATCTGCTTAGGG
TTAGGCGTTTTGCGCTGCTTCGCGATGTACGGGCCAGATATACGCGTT
Features (pLannotate 1.2.2; 25 found; start..end, strand, type, name):
      1..380     +  enhancer       CMV enhancer: human cytomegalovirus immediate early enhancer
    381..584     +  promoter       CMV promoter: human cytomegalovirus (CMV) immediate early promoter
    580..613     +  LTR            5' LTR (truncated) (fragment): truncated 5' long terminal repeat (LTR) from HIV-1
    629..647     +  promoter       T7 promoter: promoter for bacteriophage T7 RNA polymerase
    750..812     +  sig_peptide    Igκ leader: leader sequence from mouse immunoglobulin κ light chain
    819..1559    +  CDS            gltI (fragment): GLTI_ECOLI - Also known as ybeJ, yzzK. Experimental evidence at protein level: Swiss-Prot protein existence level 1. Part of the ABC transporter complex GltIJKL involved in glutamate and aspartate uptake. Binds to both glutamate and aspartate. From Escherichia coli (strain K12).
   1572..2294    +  CDS            cEGFP: cEGFP is a basic (constitutively fluorescent) green fluorescent protein published in 2008, derived from Aequorea victoria.
   2396..2414    -  misc_feature   Tn5 ME: hyperactive mosaic end for Tn5 transposase recognition (Reznikoff et al., 2004)
   2412..2651    +  CDS            Neto2 (fragment): NETO2_RAT - Also known as Btcl2. Experimental evidence at protein level: Swiss-Prot protein existence level 1. Accessory subunit of neuronal kainate-sensitive glutamate receptors, GRIK2 and GRIK3. Increases kainate-receptor channel activity, slowing the decay kinetics of the receptors, without affecting their expression at the cell surface, and increasing the open probability of the receptor channels. Modulates the agonist sensitivity of kainate receptors. Slows the decay of kainate receptor-mediated excitatory postsynaptic currents (EPSCs), thus directly influencing synaptic transmission. Fro
   2661..3626    +  CDS            Cacng2: CCG2_MOUSE - Also known as Stg. Experimental evidence at protein level: Swiss-Prot protein existence level 1. Regulates the trafficking and gating properties of AMPA- selective glutamate receptors (AMPARs). Promotes their targeting to the cell membrane and synapses and modulates their gating properties by slowing their rates of activation, deactivation and desensitization. Does not show subunit-specific AMPA receptor regulation and regulates all AMPAR subunits. Thought to stabilize the calcium channel in an inactivated (closed) state (By similarity). From Mus musculus (Mouse).
   3706..3930    +  polyA_signal   bGH poly(A) signal: bovine growth hormone polyadenylation signal
   3934..3955    +  promoter       SV40 promoter (fragment): SV40 enhancer and early promoter
   3976..4404    +  rep_origin     f1 ori (sequence partly withheld): f1 bacteriophage origin of replication; arrow indicates direction of (+) strand synthesis
   4418..4747    +  promoter       SV40 promoter: SV40 enhancer and early promoter
   4814..5605    +  CDS            neo: KKA2_KLEPN - Also known as kan, nptII. Experimental evidence at protein level: Swiss-Prot protein existence level 1. Resistance to kanamycin, neomycin, paromomycin, ribostamycin, butirosin and gentamicin B. From Klebsiella pneumoniae.
   5629..5787    +  CDS            ble (fragment): BLE_KLEPN - Experimental evidence at protein level: Swiss-Prot protein existence level 1. Binding protein with a strong affinity to the bleomycin family of antibiotics. Binds to CL990; an antimitotic-antibiotic compound. From Klebsiella pneumoniae.
   5782..5903    +  polyA_signal   SV40 poly(A) signal: SV40 polyadenylation signal
   5976..5992    -  protein_bind   lac operator: The lac repressor binds to the lac operator to inhibit transcription in E. coli. This inhibition can be relieved by adding lactose or isopropyl-β-D-thiogalactopyranoside (IPTG). lac repressor encoded by lacI
   6000..6030    -  promoter       lac promoter: promoter for the E. coli lac operon
   6045..6066    -  protein_bind   CAP binding site: CAP binding activates transcription in the presence of cAMP. E. coli catabolite activator protein
   6079..6171    -  CDS            lacI (fragment): lac repressor; lacI; The lac repressor binds to the lac operator to inhibit transcription in E. coli. This inhibition can be relieved by adding lactose or isopropyl-β-D-thiogalactopyranoside (IPTG).
   6354..6942    -  rep_origin     ori: high-copy-number ColE1/pMB1/pBR322/pUC origin of replication
   7113..7973    -  CDS            AmpR: β-lactamase; bla; confers resistance to ampicillin, carbenicillin, and related antibiotics
   7974..8078    -  promoter       AmpR promoter: bla
   8137..8189    -  misc_feature   bom (fragment): basis of mobility region from pBR322
