[The description below was written by a language model from this plasmid's Addgene catalogue record and pLannotate feature annotations shown in this document.]
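Description:
SnFR-gamma2 is a mammalian expression plasmid of about 8.3 kb built on the pcDNA 3.1 backbone. It encodes a green fluorescent glutamate sensor anchored to the AMPA receptor auxiliary subunit TARP gamma-2 (Stargazin, Cacng2). It is propagated in E. coli through a high-copy ColE1/pUC-type origin with ampicillin selection (AmpR under its own bla promoter), and it also carries an f1 phage origin. For mammalian cells, an SV40 early promoter drives a neomycin phosphotransferase gene followed by an SV40 poly(A) signal, which is the usual arrangement for G418 selection of stable transfectants. Several short annotated fragments (truncated HIV-1 LTR, Tn5 mosaic end, ble, lacI, bom) are likely backbone remnants or chance matches by the annotation software, not functional elements.

The roughly 2.9 kb insert lies between HindIII and XbaI sites. It is transcribed from the CMV enhancer/promoter and terminated by the bGH polyadenylation signal; a T7 promoter sits just upstream of the coding region. The open reading frame is a chimera. A mouse Igκ leader directs secretion of the iGluSnFR extracellular domain, annotated as a fragment of the E. coli glutamate/aspartate-binding protein GltI joined to a GFP-derived (cEGFP) sequence. This sensor domain is followed by a rat Neto2 fragment that supplies a transmembrane segment, and then by the full Cacng2 coding sequence. The Neto2 segment links the extracellular sensor to gamma-2. The annotation matches Cacng2 to the mouse protein, whereas the catalogue lists rat. According to the record, the construct serves as a targeted reporter of glutamatergic neurotransmission.
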