Addgene plasmid #165495: SnFR-gamma2
Purpose: Green fluorescent glutamate reporter fused to TARP gamma-2 for mammalian expression.
Depositing lab: Andrew Plested. Depositing organization: Humboldt-Universitaet zu Berlin. Publication: Targeted sensors for glutamatergic neurotransmission. Hao Y, Toulme E, Konig B, Rosenmund C, Plested AJR. Elife. 2023 Jan 9;12:e84029. doi: 10.7554/eLife.84029. PubMed 36622100.
Backbone
  Vector backbone: pcDNA 3.1
  Backbone manufacturer: Invitrogen
  Backbone size w/o insert (bp): 5460
  Total vector size (bp): 8340
  Vector type: Mammalian Expression
Growth in bacteria
  Bacterial resistance: Ampicillin, 100 μg/mL
  Growth temperature: 37°C
  Growth strain: DH5alpha
  Copy number: High Copy
Gene/Insert
  Gene/Insert name: iGluSnFR extracellular domain fused to Stargazin (gamma-2) via NETO2 TM domain (alt name: cacng2)
  Species: R. norvegicus (rat), Synthetic
  Insert size (bp): 2880
  Entrez Gene: Cacng2 (a.k.a. Ipr328)
  Promoter: CMV
  Cloning method: Restriction Enzyme; 5′ cloning site HindIII (not destroyed); 3′ cloning site XbaI (not destroyed)
  Sequencing primers: 5′ CGCAAATGGGCGGTAGGCGTG
Resource information
  A portion of this plasmid was derived from a plasmid made by: Susumu Tomita, Roger Nicoll, Lorin Looger
Terms and licenses: Academic/Nonprofit Terms; Industry Terms: Not Available to Industry
Depositor comments: Chimera of iGluSnFR (Addgene plasmid # 41732), Neto2 and Gamma-2 (Stargazin). Please visit https://doi.org/10.1101/2021.01.21.427382 for bioRxiv preprint.
How to cite: SnFR-gamma2 was a gift from Andrew Plested (Addgene plasmid # 165495 ; http://n2t.net/addgene:165495 ; RRID:Addgene_165495)
